Addgene plasmid #212067: 5'-3xFLAG Mllt1+exon minimal CMV pCDNA5
Purpose: LR vector for integration of Mllt1+exon(126nt) into N2a FRT rtTA3 expression cells
Depositing lab: Benjamin Blencowe. Depositing organization: University of Toronto. Publication: Systematic analysis of alternative exon-dependent interactome remodeling reveals multitasking functions of gene regulatory factors. Roth JF, Braunschweig U, Wu M, Li JD, Lin ZY, Larsen B, Weatheritt RJ, Gingras AC, Blencowe BJ. Mol Cell. 2023 Dec 7;83(23):4222-4238.e10. doi: 10.1016/j.molcel.2023.10.034. PubMed 38065061.
Backbone
  Vector backbone: 5'-3xFLAG minimal CMV pCDNA5
  Vector type: Mammalian Expression
Growth in bacteria
  Bacterial resistance: Ampicillin, 100 μg/mL
  Growth temperature: 37°C
  Growth strain: DH5alpha
  Copy number: High Copy
Gene/Insert
  Gene/Insert name: Mllt1+exon(126nt) (alt name: NP_071723.1)
  Species: M. musculus (mouse)
  Entrez Gene: Mllt1 (a.k.a. BAM11, ENL, LTG19)
  Cloning method: Gateway Cloning
Terms and licenses: Academic/Nonprofit Terms; Industry Terms: Not Available to Industry
How to cite: 5'-3xFLAG Mllt1+exon minimal CMV pCDNA5 was a gift from Benjamin Blencowe (Addgene plasmid # 212067 ; http://n2t.net/addgene:212067 ; RRID:Addgene_212067)
