[The description below was written by a language model from this plasmid's Addgene catalogue record and pLannotate feature annotations shown in this document.]
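Description:
5'-3xFLAG Mllt1+exon minimal CMV pCDNA5 is a mammalian expression plasmid built on a pcDNA5-type Flp-recombination backbone and produced by Gateway cloning. It is designed for site-specific integration of a tagged mouse Mllt1 (ENL) isoform into N2a cells that carry a genomic FRT site and express the rtTA3 transactivator. In bacteria it is maintained at high copy through a ColE1/pUC-type origin and selected with ampicillin via the β-lactamase gene. A partial f1 origin and lac promoter/operator remnants are also annotated.

The payload is the Mllt1 coding sequence that includes a 126-nt alternative exon, flanked by attB1 and attB2 sites left by the Gateway reaction. The annotation tool matched this ORF to the human ENL protein by homology, but the record lists the insert as mouse. An N-terminal FLAG epitope lies immediately upstream; the plasmid name indicates 3xFLAG, although the feature table marks only one FLAG unit. Expression is driven by a Tet-responsive promoter, annotated as repeated tet operator fragments followed by a minimal promoter (the "minimal CMV" of the name), so transcription depends on doxycycline-bound rtTA3. A bGH polyadenylation signal terminates the transcript.

Downstream, an FRT site directly precedes a hygromycin phosphotransferase gene followed by an SV40 poly(A) signal. In Flp-In-style systems this hygromycin gene typically becomes expressed only after FLP-mediated recombination places it behind a promoter at the genomic FRT locus, allowing selection of correct single-copy integrants. The resulting isogenic, inducible lines support comparison of exon-included and exon-skipped isoforms, for example in FLAG-based protein interaction studies of alternative exon function.
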