Features (pLannotate 1.2.2; 24 found; start..end, strand, type, name):
    354..479     +  CDS            ble (fragment): BLE_KLEPN - Experimental evidence at protein level: Swiss-Prot protein existence level 1. Binding protein with a strong affinity to the bleomycin family of antibiotics. Binds to CL990; an antimitotic-antibiotic compound. From Klebsiella pneumoniae.
    474..595     +  polyA_signal   SV40 poly(A) signal: SV40 polyadenylation signal
    668..684     -  protein_bind   lac operator: The lac repressor binds to the lac operator to inhibit transcription in E. coli. This inhibition can be relieved by adding lactose or isopropyl-β-D-thiogalactopyranoside (IPTG). lac repressor encoded by lacI
    692..722     -  promoter       lac promoter: promoter for the E. coli lac operon
    737..758     -  protein_bind   CAP binding site: CAP binding activates transcription in the presence of cAMP. E. coli catabolite activator protein
    771..863     -  CDS            lacI (fragment): lac repressor; lacI; The lac repressor binds to the lac operator to inhibit transcription in E. coli. This inhibition can be relieved by adding lactose or isopropyl-β-D-thiogalactopyranoside (IPTG).
   1046..1634    -  rep_origin     ori: high-copy-number ColE1/pMB1/pBR322/pUC origin of replication
   1805..2665    -  CDS            AmpR: β-lactamase; bla; confers resistance to ampicillin, carbenicillin, and related antibiotics
   2666..2770    -  promoter       AmpR promoter: bla
   2829..2881    -  misc_feature   bom (fragment): basis of mobility region from pBR322
   3062..3082    +  promoter       tight TRE promoter (fragment): Tet-responsive promoter PTight, consisting of seven tet operator sequences followed by the minimal CMV promoter
   3099..3119    +  promoter       tight TRE promoter (fragment): Tet-responsive promoter PTight, consisting of seven tet operator sequences followed by the minimal CMV promoter
   3136..3156    +  promoter       tight TRE promoter (fragment): Tet-responsive promoter PTight, consisting of seven tet operator sequences followed by the minimal CMV promoter
   3173..3193    +  promoter       tight TRE promoter (fragment): Tet-responsive promoter PTight, consisting of seven tet operator sequences followed by the minimal CMV promoter
   3201..3246    +  promoter       TRE3GV promoter (fragment): 3rd-generation Tet-responsive promoter that can be activated by binding of Tet-On® 3G, optimized for retroviral and lentiviral vectors
   3390..3413    +  CDS            FLAG: FLAG® epitope tag, followed by an enterokinase cleavage site
   3415..3432    +  protein_bind   attB1 (fragment): mutant version of attB; core recombination site for the Gateway® BP reaction BP Clonase™
   3441..5078    +  CDS            MLLT1: ENL_HUMAN - Also known as ENL, LTG19, YEATS1. Experimental evidence at protein level: Swiss-Prot protein existence level 1. Acts as a key chromatin reader in acute myeloid leukemia by recognizing and binding to acetylated histones via its YEATS domain, thereby regulating oncogenic gene transcription. From Homo sapiens (Human).
   5083..5107    -  protein_bind   attB2: mutant version of attB; recombination site for the Gateway® BP reaction BP Clonase™
   5155..5379    +  polyA_signal   bGH poly(A) signal: bovine growth hormone polyadenylation signal
   5383..5404    +  promoter       SV40 promoter (fragment): SV40 enhancer and early promoter
   5425..5658    +  rep_origin     f1 ori (fragment) (sequence partly withheld): f1 bacteriophage origin of replication; arrow indicates direction of (+) strand synthesis
   5663..5710    +  protein_bind   FRT: FLP-mediated recombination occurs in the 8-bp core sequence TCTAGAAA (Turan and Bode, 2011). FLP recombinase from the Saccharomyces cerevisiae 2μ plasmid
   5718..344     +  CDS            HygR (across the origin): hygromycin B phosphotransferase confers resistance to hygromycin
>Addgene plasmid #212067 | 5'-3xFLAG Mllt1+exon minimal CMV pCDNA5 | addgene full sequence | sequence record 420982 | Addgene NGS Result
AGGTCGCCAACATCTTCTTCTGGAGGCCGTGGTTGGCTTGTATGGAGCAGCAGACGCGCTACTTCGAGCG
GAGGCATCCGGAGCTTGCAGGATCGCCGCGGCTCCGGGCGTATATGCTCCGCATTGGTCTTGACCAACTC
TATCAGAGCTTGGTTGACGGCAATTTCGATGATGCAGCTTGGGCGCAGGGTCGATGCGACGCAATCGTCC
GATCCGGAGCCGGGACTGTCGGGCGTACACAAATCGCCCGCAGAAGCGCGGCCGTCTGGACCGATGGCTG
TGTAGAAGTACTCGCCGATAGTGGAAACCGACGCCCCAGCACTCGTCCGAGGGCAAAGGAATAGCACGTA
CTACGAGATTTCGATTCCACCGCCGCCTTCTATGAAAGGTTGGGCTTCGGAATCGTTTTCCGGGACGCCG
GCTGGATGATCCTCCAGCGCGGGGATCTCATGCTGGAGTTCTTCGCCCACCCCAACTTGTTTATTGCAGC
TTATAATGGTTACAAATAAAGCAATAGCATCACAAATTTCACAAATAAAGCATTTTTTTCACTGCATTCT
AGTTGTGGTTTGTCCAAACTCATCAATGTATCTTATCATGTCTGTATACCGTCGACCTCTAGCTAGAGCT
TGGCGTAATCATGGTCATAGCTGTTTCCTGTGTGAAATTGTTATCCGCTCACAATTCCACACAACATACG
AGCCGGAAGCATAAAGTGTAAAGCCTGGGGTGCCTAATGAGTGAGCTAACTCACATTAATTGCGTTGCGC
TCACTGCCCGCTTTCCAGTCGGGAAACCTGTCGTGCCAGCTGCATTAATGAATCGGCCAACGCGCGGGGA
GAGGCGGTTTGCGTATTGGGCGCTCTTCCGCTTCCTCGCTCACTGACTCGCTGCGCTCGGTCGTTCGGCT
GCGGCGAGCGGTATCAGCTCACTCAAAGGCGGTAATACGGTTATCCACAGAATCAGGGGATAACGCAGGA
AAGAACATGTGAGCAAAAGGCCAGCAAAAGGCCAGGAACCGTAAAAAGGCCGCGTTGCTGGCGTTTTTCC
ATAGGCTCCGCCCCCCTGACGAGCATCACAAAAATCGACGCTCAAGTCAGAGGTGGCGAAACCCGACAGG
ACTATAAAGATACCAGGCGTTTCCCCCTGGAAGCTCCCTCGTGCGCTCTCCTGTTCCGACCCTGCCGCTT
ACCGGATACCTGTCCGCCTTTCTCCCTTCGGGAAGCGTGGCGCTTTCTCATAGCTCACGCTGTAGGTATC
TCAGTTCGGTGTAGGTCGTTCGCTCCAAGCTGGGCTGTGTGCACGAACCCCCCGTTCAGCCCGACCGCTG
CGCCTTATCCGGTAACTATCGTCTTGAGTCCAACCCGGTAAGACACGACTTATCGCCACTGGCAGCAGCC
ACTGGTAACAGGATTAGCAGAGCGAGGTATGTAGGCGGTGCTACAGAGTTCTTGAAGTGGTGGCCTAACT
ACGGCTACACTAGAAGAACAGTATTTGGTATCTGCGCTCTGCTGAAGCCAGTTACCTTCGGAAAAAGAGT
TGGTAGCTCTTGATCCGGCAAACAAACCACCGCTGGTAGCGGTGGTTTTTTTGTTTGCAAGCAGCAGATT
ACGCGCAGAAAAAAAGGATCTCAAGAAGATCCTTTGATCTTTTCTACGGGGTCTGACGCTCAGTGGAACG
AAAACTCACGTTAAGGGATTTTGGTCATGAGATTATCAAAAAGGATCTTCACCTAGATCCTTTTAAATTA
AAAATGAAGTTTTAAATCAATCTAAAGTATATATGAGTAAACTTGGTCTGACAGTTACCAATGCTTAATC
AGTGAGGCACCTATCTCAGCGATCTGTCTATTTCGTTCATCCATAGTTGCCTGACTCCCCGTCGTGTAGA
TAACTACGATACGGGAGGGCTTACCATCTGGCCCCAGTGCTGCAATGATACCGCGAGACCCACGCTCACC
GGCTCCAGATTTATCAGCAATAAACCAGCCAGCCGGAAGGGCCGAGCGCAGAAGTGGTCCTGCAACTTTA
TCCGCCTCCATCCAGTCTATTAATTGTTGCCGGGAAGCTAGAGTAAGTAGTTCGCCAGTTAATAGTTTGC
GCAACGTTGTTGCCATTGCTACAGGCATCGTGGTGTCACGCTCGTCGTTTGGTATGGCTTCATTCAGCTC
CGGTTCCCAACGATCAAGGCGAGTTACATGATCCCCCATGTTGTGCAAAAAAGCGGTTAGCTCCTTCGGT
CCTCCGATCGTTGTCAGAAGTAAGTTGGCCGCAGTGTTATCACTCATGGTTATGGCAGCACTGCATAATT
CTCTTACTGTCATGCCATCCGTAAGATGCTTTTCTGTGACTGGTGAGTACTCAACCAAGTCATTCTGAGA
ATAGTGTATGCGGCGACCGAGTTGCTCTTGCCCGGCGTCAATACGGGATAATACCGCGCCACATAGCAGA
ACTTTAAAAGTGCTCATCATTGGAAAACGTTCTTCGGGGCGAAAACTCTCAAGGATCTTACCGCTGTTGA
GATCCAGTTCGATGTAACCCACTCGTGCACCCAACTGATCTTCAGCATCTTTTACTTTCACCAGCGTTTC
TGGGTGAGCAAAAACAGGAAGGCAAAATGCCGCAAAAAAGGGAATAAGGGCGACACGGAAATGTTGAATA
CTCATACTCTTCCTTTTTCAATATTATTGAAGCATTTATCAGGGTTATTGTCTCATGAGCGGATACATAT
TTGAATGTATTTAGAAAAATAAACAAATAGGGGTTCCGCGCACATTTCCCCGAAAAGTGCCACCTGACGT
CGACGGATCGGGAGATCTCCCGATCCCCTATGGTGCACTCTCAGTACAATCTGCTCTGATGCCGCATAGT
TAAGCCAGTATCTGCTCCCTGCTTGTGTGTTGGAGGTCGCTGAGTAGTGCGCGAGCAAAATTTAAGCTAC
AACAAGGCAAGGCTTGACCGACAATTGCATGAAGAATCTGCTTAGGGTTAGGCGTTTTGCGCTGCTTCGC
GATGTACGGGCCAGATATACGCGTCTCGAGGGATCCAAGCTGGCCGCACGTCTCCCTATCAGTGATAGAG
AAGTCGACACGTCTCGAGCTCCCTATCAGTGATAGAGAAGGTACGTCTAGAACGTCTCCCTATCAGTGAT
AGAGAAGTCGACACGTCTCGAGCTCCCTATCAGTGATAGAGAAGGTACCCCCTATATAAGCAGAGCTCGT
TTAGTGAACCGTCAGATCGCCTGGAGACGCCATCCACGCTGTTTTGACCTCCATAGAAGACACCGGGACC
GATCCAGCCTCCGCGGAGGCTGGATCCTCTAGCGTTTAAACTTAAGCTTCCACCATGGACTACAAAGACC
ATGACGGTGATACATATGATCATGACATCGATTACAAGGATGACGATGACAAGACAAGTTTGTACAAAAA
AGTTGGCACCGACAATCAGTGCACTGTCCAGGTGAAGTTAGAGCTGGGGCACCGTGCCCAGCTACGGAAG
AAGCCCACCACCGAGGGCTTCACCCATGACTGGATGGTCTTCGTGCGTGGCCCTGAGCAGTGTGACATCC
AGCACTTTGTGGAGAAGGTCATCTTCCGGCTGCATGACAGCTTCCCTAAACCCAAGCGTGTGTGCAAGGA
GCCCCCCTACAAAGTGGAGGAGTCGGGCTATGCAGGCTTCATCATGCTCATTGAAGTGTACTTCAAAAAC
AAGGAGGAGCCGAGGAAGGTCTGCTTCACCTACGACCTGTTTCTCAACCTGGAGGGCAACCCTCCTGTCA
ACCACCTGCGCTGTGAGAAGCTCACCTTCAATAACCCCACCACCGAGTTTCGCTGCAAGCTGCTCATGGC
TGGAGGGGTGATGGTAATGCCCGAAGGAGCGGACACGGTGTCCAGGCCCAGCCCTGACTACCCCATGTTA
CCCACAATTCCACTCTCTGCCTTCTCTGACCCCAAGAAGAACAAACCATCCCACGGCTCCAAGGATGCCA
ACAAGGAGAGTGGCAAGGCTTCCAAACCACACAAGGTGGCCAGGGAGCACCGTGAGCGGCCGCGCAAGGA
CTCAGAGAGCAGGAGTTGCTCCAAGGAGCCGGAGCGTGAGCCCAAGAGTGCCAAGGATGCTGCACGCAAG
CTGCCCAAGGAGGAGAAGGCCCCAGTGCCCAAGGCTGCCTTCAAGGAGCCCAAGATGGCCCTAAAGGAAA
CCAAGCTGGAGAGCCTGTCCCCCAAGGGGGTGCCCCAGCCTCCTACCCTGCCCAAGGCCTCCAGCAAGAG
GCCAGCTGCCACGGACTCACCGAAGCTCAGCGCCAAAAAGCCTAAAAAGAGTGGGTCAAAGGGGACACGG
CGTGCACCAGGCACCTCACCCCGAGCTTCCTCCTTTCCTGACAAGAAGGTGGCCAGGGACAAAAACAGCA
AAGGTGACAAGGGGAAGGCAGAGAGTGAGCCTCGGGAGGCCAAGCGGACTCTGCAGACTGAAGACTCAAA
CTCAGAGGATGAGGCCTCCTTCCGGTCAGAGTCGGCCCAGTCAAGCCCAGCTAATGCCAGCTCCAGCTCT
GACTCCAGCTCTGACTCAGACTTTGAGCCGTCTCAGAACCACAGCCAAGGACCCCTGCGCTCCATGGTGG
AGGACCTGCAGTCTGAGGGCTCTGATGAGGATGACTCATCGTCAGGAGAGGAGAACACCGGCAAGGCCAA
CCCAGGCCGGGAGTCCAGGCTAAGCTTCAGTGACAGCGAGAGTGACAACAGCGCAGACTCCTGCCTGCCT
GGCCGTGAGCCCCTGCCTCCCCAGAAGCCGCCCCCTCCCAGCAGCAAGGTGTCTGGTCGGAGGAGCCCCG
AGCCCTGCAGCAAGCCCGAAAAGATGCTGAAGAAGGCTACCTATGACAAGGCTTACACGGATGAGCTGGT
GGAGCTGCACCGGAGACTGATGGCTCTGCGCGAGCGCAATGTGCTGCAGCAGATTGTCAATCTGATCGAG
GAGACTGGCCACTTCAATGTCACCAACACCACCTTCGACTTTGACCTTTTCTCCTTGGATGAAAGCACTG
TTCGCAAGCTGCAGAGCTGCCTGGAGGCCGTGGCCACATGATACCCAACTTTCTTGTACAAAGTGGTCTG
ACTCGAGTCTAGAGGGCCCGTTTAAACCCGCTGATCAGCCTCGACTGTGCCTTCTAGTTGCCAGCCATCT
GTTGTTTGCCCCTCCCCCGTGCCTTCCTTGACCCTGGAAGGTGCCACTCCCACTGTCCTTTCCTAATAAA
ATGAGGAAATTGCATCGCATTGTCTGAGTAGGTGTCATTCTATTCTGGGGGGTGGGGTGGGGCAGGACAG
CAAGGGGGAGGATTGGGAAGACAATAGCAGGCATGCTGGGGATGCGGTGGGCTCTATGGCTTCTGAGGCG
GAAAGAACCAGCTGGGGCTCTAGGGGGTATCCCC
[124 nt withheld, positions 5425-5548]
C
[91 nt withheld, positions 5550-5640]
AGGGTGATGGTTCACGTACCTAGAAGTTCCTATTCCGAAGTTCCTATTCTCTAGAAAGTATAGGAACTTC
CTTGGCCAAAAAGCCTGAACTCACCGCGACGTCTGTCGAGAAGTTTCTGATCGAAAAGTTCGACAGCGTC
TCCGACCTGATGCAGCTCTCGGAGGGCGAAGAATCTCGTGCTTTCAGCTTCGATGTAGGAGGGCGTGGAT
ATGTCCTGCGGGTAAATAGCTGCGCCGATGGTTTCTACAAAGATCGTTATGTTTATCGGCACTTTGCATC
GGCCGCGCTCCCGATTCCGGAAGTGCTTGACATTGGGGAGTTCAGCGAGAGCCTGACCTATTGCATCTCC
CGCCGTGCACAGGGTGTCACGTTGCAAGACCTGCCTGAAACCGAACTGCCCGCTGTTCTGCAGCCGGTCG
CGGAGGCCATGGATGCGATCGCTGCGGCCGATCTTAGCCAGACGAGCGGGTTCGGCCCATTCGGACCGCA
AGGAATCGGTCAATACACTACATGGCGTGATTTCATATGCGCGATTGCTGATCCCCATGTGTATCACTGG
CAAACTGTGATGGACGACACCGTCAGTGCGTCCGTCGCGCAGGCTCTCGATGAGCTGATGCTTTGGGCCG
AGGACTGCCCCGAAGTCCGGCACCTCGTGCACGCGGATTTCGGCTCCAACAATGTCCTGACGGACAATGG
CCGCATAACAGCGGTCATTGACTGGAGCGAGGCGATGTTCGGGGATTCCCAATACG
